Addgene plasmid #133527: pY71-tet.I.5
Purpose: sfGFP driven by a T7 promoter with the tetO sequence 8 bp downstream from the promoter start site
Depositing lab: Richard Murray. Depositing organization: California Institute of Technology. Publication: A method for cost-effective and rapid characterization of engineered T7-Based transcription factors by cell-free protein synthesis reveals insights into the regulation of T7 Rna polymerase-driven expression. McManus JB, Lux MW, Murray RM, Emanuel PA. Arch Biochem Biophys. 2019 Jul 18. pii: S0003-9861(19)30288-7. doi: 10.1016/j.abb.2019.07.010. PubMed 31326518.
Backbone
  Vector backbone: PY71
  Backbone size w/o insert (bp): 1549
  Vector type: Bacterial Expression
Growth in bacteria
  Bacterial resistance: Kanamycin, 50 μg/mL
  Growth temperature: 37°C
  Growth strain: DH5alpha
  Copy number: Unknown
Gene/Insert
  Gene/Insert name: sfGFP (alt names: T7 promoter; tetO)
  Species: Synthetic
  Insert size (bp): 1071
  Mutation: WT
  Promoter: T7
  Tag / fusion protein: TEV site (N terminal on backbone); Strep tag (C terminal on backbone)
  Cloning method: Gibson Cloning
  Sequencing primers: 5′ TTGTGATGCTCGTCAGGG; 3′ CTGCCTCGGTGAGTTTTC
Terms and licenses: Academic/Nonprofit Terms; Industry Terms: Not Available to Industry
How to cite: pY71-tet.I.5 was a gift from Richard Murray (Addgene plasmid # 133527 ; http://n2t.net/addgene:133527 ; RRID:Addgene_133527)
