[The description below was written by a language model from this plasmid's Addgene catalogue record and pLannotate feature annotations shown in this document.]
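Description:
pY71-tet.I.5 is a small (about 2.6 kb) bacterial expression plasmid built on the compact pY71 backbone. It is propagated in E. coli through a ColE1/pUC-type origin of replication and selected with kanamycin via an aph(3')-Ia resistance gene encoded on the opposite strand from the reporter. The catalogue lists the copy number as unknown, although the annotated origin belongs to a family that is generally high copy.

The payload is a synthetic reporter cassette in which superfolder GFP is transcribed from a bacteriophage T7 promoter carrying a tet operator (tetO) placed 8 bp downstream of the promoter start site. The feature table reflects this as a short fragment matching the operator region of PLtetO-1 immediately after the T7 promoter, so it marks an operator site rather than a second functional promoter. A hammerhead ribozyme from the tobacco ringspot virus satellite RNA sits between the operator and the coding sequence. Such self-cleaving elements are commonly used to trim the 5' leader so that the mature transcript is the same regardless of upstream sequence variation. The fluorescent protein reading frame is auto-annotated as a "Trp-less GFP", which most likely reflects nearest-match annotation of the sfGFP named in the record. It is followed by a C-terminal Strep-tag II, and the catalogue also lists an N-terminal TEV site that the feature table does not annotate.

The name and associated study suggest that this plasmid is one of a series varying operator position. It serves as a fluorescent readout of how TetR-type repression acts on T7 RNA polymerase-driven expression, particularly in cell-free protein synthesis reactions.
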