Features (pLannotate 1.2.2; 7 found; start..end, strand, type, name):
      6..24      +  promoter       T7 promoter: promoter for bacteriophage T7 RNA polymerase
     29..48      +  promoter       PLtetO-1 promoter (fragment): modified phage lambda PL promoter with tet operator sites (Lutz and Bujard, 1997)
     77..126     +  misc_RNA       sTRSV HHRz: hammerhead ribozyme from the tobacco ringspot virus satellite RNA (Khvorova et al., 2003)
    199..882     +  CDS            Trp-less GFP: Trp-less GFP is a fluorescent protein published in 2012, derived from Aequorea victoria.
    886..908     +  CDS            Strep-Tag II (fragment): peptide that binds Strep-Tactin®, an engineered form of streptavidin
   1077..1892    -  CDS            KanR: aminoglycoside phosphotransferase; aph(3')-Ia; confers resistance to kanamycin in bacteria or G418 (Geneticin®) in eukaryotes
   2014..2602    +  rep_origin     ori: high-copy-number ColE1/pMB1/pBR322/pUC origin of replication
>Addgene plasmid #133527 | pY71-tet.I.5 | addgene full sequence | sequence record 267090 | Addgene NGS Result
GCTACTAATACGACTCACTATAGGGCTTATCCCTATCAGTGATAGAGACCTCTTCAGAGGTCACTGACCT
GACAAGCTGTCACCGGATGTGCTTTCCGGTCTGATGAGTCCGTGAGGACGAAACAGCCTCTACAAATAAT
TTTGTTTAATCTAGAGAAAGAGGAGAAATACTAGATGGAGAATTTATACTTCCAGAGTAGCAAAGGTGAA
GAACTGTTTACCGGCGTTGTGCCGATTCTGGTGGAACTGGATGGCGATGTGAACGGTCACAAATTCAGCG
TGCGTGGTGAAGGTGAAGGCGATGCCACGATTGGCAAACTGACGCTGAAATTTATCTGCACCACCGGCAA
ACTGCCGGTGCCGTGGCCGACGCTGGTGACCACCCTGACCTATGGCGTTCAGTGTTTTAGTCGCTATCCG
GATCACATGAAACGTCACGATTTCTTTAAATCTGCAATGCCGGAAGGCTATGTGCAGGAACGTACGATTA
GCTTTAAAGATGATGGCAAATATAAAACGCGCGCCGTTGTGAAATTTGAAGGCGATACCCTGGTGAACCG
CATTGAACTGAAAGGCACGGATTTTAAAGAAGATGGCAATATCCTGGGCCATAAACTGGAATACAACTTT
AATAGCCATAATGTTTATATTACGGCGGATAAACAGAAAAATGGCATCAAAGCGAATTTTACCGTTCGCC
ATAACGTTGAAGATGGCAGTGTGCAGCTGGCAGATCATTATCAGCAGAATACCCCGATTGGTGATGGTCC
GGTGCTGCTGCCGGATAATCATTATCTGAGCACGCAGACCGTTCTGTCTAAAGATCCGAACGAAAAACGG
GACCACATGGTTCTGCACGAATATGTGAATGCGGCAGGTATTACGTGGAGCCATCCGCAGTTCGAAAAAT
AATAAACAATAACTGAATAGGGATCCCGACTGGCGAGAGCCAGGTAACGAATGGATCCTTCAGCCAAAAA
ACTTAAGACCGCCGGTCTTGTCCACTACCTTGCAGTAATGCGGTGGACAGGATCGGCGGTTTTCTTTTCT
CTTCTCAAGCTGAAAGCCAATTCTGATTAGAAAAACTCATCGAGCATCAAATGAAACTGCAATTTATTCA
TATCAGGATTATCAATACCATATTTTTGAAAAAGCCGTTTCTGTAATGAAGGAGAAAACTCACCGAGGCA
GTTCCATAGGATGGCAAGATCCTGGTATCGGTCTGCGATTCCGACTCGTCCAACATCAATACAACCTATT
AATTTCCCCTCGTCAAAAATAAGGTTATCAAGTGAGAAATCACCATGAGTGACGACTGAATCCGGTGAGA
ATGGCAAAAGCTTATGCATTTCTTTCCAGACTTGTTCAACAGGCCAGCCATTACGCTCGTCATCAAAATC
ACTCGCATCAACCAAACCGTTATTCATTCGTGATTGCGCCTGAGCGAGACGAAATACGCGATCGCTGTTA
AAAGGACAATTACAAACAGGAATCGAATGCAACCGGCGCAGGAACACTGCCAGCGCATCAACAATATTTT
CACCTGAATCAGGATATTCTTCTAATACCTGGAATGCTGTTTTCCCGGGGATCGCAGTGGTGAGTAACCA
TGCATCATCAGGAGTACGGATAAAATGCTTGATGGTCGGAAGAGGCATAAATTCCGTCAGCCAGTTTAGT
CTGACCATCTCATCTGTAACATCATTGGCAACGCTACCTTTGCCATGTTTCAGAAACAACTCTGGCGCAT
CGGGCTTCCCATACAATCGATAGATTGTCGCACCTGATTGCCCGACATTATCGCGAGCCCATTTATACCC
ATATAAATCAGCATCCATGTTGGAATTTAATCGCGGCTTCGAGCAAGACGTTTCCCGTTGAATATGGCTC
ATAACACCCCTTGTATTACTGTTTATGTAAGCAGACAGTTTTATTGTTCATGATGATATATTTTTATCTT
GTGCAATGTAACATCAGAGATTTTGAGACACAACGTGAGATCAAAGGATCTTCTTGAGATCCTTTTTTTC
TGCGCGTAATCTGCTGCTTGCAAACAAAAAAACCACCGCTACCAGCGGTGGTTTGTTTGCCGGATCAAGA
GCTACCAACTCTTTTTCCGAAGGTAACTGGCTTCAGCAGAGCGCAGATACCAAATACTGTTCTTCTAGTG
TAGCCGTAGTTAGGCCACCACTTCAAGAACTCTGTAGCACCGCCTACATACCTCGCTCTGCTAATCCTGT
TACCAGTGGCTGCTGCCAGTGGCGATAAGTCGTGTCTTACCGGGTTGGACTCAAGACGATAGTTACCGGA
TAAGGCGCAGCGGTCGGGCTGAACGGGGGGTTCGTGCACACAGCCCAGCTTGGAGCGAACGACCTACACC
GAACTGAGATACCTACAGCGTGAGCTATGAGAAAGCGCCACGCTTCCCGAAGGGAGAAAGGCGGACAGGT
ATCCGGTAAGCGGCAGGGTCGGAACAGGAGAGCGCACGAGGGAGCTTCCAGGGGGAAACGCCTGGTATCT
TTATAGTCCTGTCGGGTTTCGCCACCTCTGACTTGAGCGTCGATTTTTGTGATGCTCGTCAGGGGGGCGG
AGCCTATGGAAAAACGCCAGATCTCGATCCCGCG
